>Addgene plasmid #47994 | pICH41276 | depositor full sequence | sequence record 68994 | Full Sequence
GTGGCTCTTCAGTGGACGAAAGGGCCTCGTGATACGCCTATTTTTATAGGTTAATGTCATGATAATAATG
GTTTCTTAGACGTCAGGTGGCACTTTTCGGGGAAATGTGCGCGGAACCCCTATTTGTTTATTTTTCTAAA
TACATTCAAATATGTATCCGCTCATGAGACAATAACCCTGATAAATGCTTCAATAATATTGAAAAAGGAA
GAGTATGCGCTCACGCAACTGGTCCAGAACCTTGACCGAACGCAGCGGTGGTAACGGCGCAGTGGCGGTT
TTCATGGCTTGTTATGACTGTTTTTTTGGGGTACAGTCTATGCCTCGGGCATCCAAGCAGCAAGCGCGTT
ACGCCGTGGGTCGATGTTTGATGTTATGGAGCAGCAACGATGTTACGCAGCAGGGCAGTCGCCCTAAAAC
AAAGTTAAACATCATGAGGGAAGCGGTGATCGCCGAAGTATCGACTCAACTATCAGAGGTAGTTGGCGTC
ATCGAGCGCCATCTCGAACCGACGTTGCTGGCCGTACATTTGTACGGCTCCGCAGTGGATGGCGGCCTGA
AGCCACACAGCGATATTGATTTGCTGGTTACGGTGACCGTAAGGCTTGATGAAACAACGCGGCGAGCTTT
GATCAACGACCTTTTGGAAACTTCGGCTTCCCCTGGAGAGAGCGAGATTCTCCGCGCTGTAGAAGTCACC
ATTGTTGTGCACGACGACATCATTCCGTGGCGTTATCCAGCTAAGCGCGAACTGCAATTTGGAGAATGGC
AGCGCAATGACATTCTTGCAGGTATCTTCGAGCCAGCCACGATCGACATTGATCTGGCTATCTTGCTGAC
AAAAGCAAGAGAACATAGCGTTGCCTTGGTAGGTCCAGCGGCGGAGGAACTCTTTGATCCGGTTCCTGAA
CAGGATCTATTTGAGGCGCTAAATGAAACCTTAACGCTATGGAACTCGCCGCCCGACTGGGCTGGCGATG
AGCGAAATGTAGTGCTTACGTTGTCCCGCATTTGGTACAGCGCAGTAACCGGCAAAATCGCGCCGAAGGA
TGTCGCTGCCGACTGGGCAATGGAGCGCCTGCCGGCCCAGTATCAGCCCGTCATACTTGAAGCTAGACAG
GCTTATCTTGGACAAGAAGAAGATCGCTTGGCCTCGCGCGCAGATCAGTTGGAAGAATTTGTCCATTACG
TAAAAGGCGAGATCACCAAGGTAGTCGGCAAATAACTGTCAGACCAAGTTTACTCATATATACTTTAGAT
TGATTTAAAACTTCATTTTTAATTTAAAAGGATCTAGGTGAAGATCCTTTTTGATAATCTCATGACCAAA
ATCCCTTAACGTGAGTTTTCGTTCCACTGAGCGTCAGACCCCGTAGAAAAGATCAAAGGATCTTCTTGAG
ATCCTTTTTTTCTGCGCGTAATCTGCTGCTTGCAAACAAAAAAACCACCGCTACCAGCGGTGGTTTGTTT
GCCGGATCAAGAGCTACCAACTCTTTTTCCGAAGGTAACTGGCTTCAGCAGAGCGCAGATACCAAATACT
GTCCTTCTAGTGTAGCCGTAGTTAGGCCACCACTTCAAGAACTCTGTAGCACCGCCTACATACCTCGCTC
TGCTAATCCTGTTACCAGTGGCTGCTGCCAGTGGCGATAAGTCGTGTCTTACCGGGTTGGACTCAAGACG
ATAGTTACCGGATAAGGCGCAGCGGTCGGGCTGAACGGGGGGTTCGTGCACACAGCCCAGCTTGGAGCGA
ACGACCTACACCGAACTGAGATACCTACAGCGTGAGCTATGAGAAAGCGCCACGCTTCCCGAAGGGAGAA
AGGCGGACAGGTATCCGGTAAGCGGCAGGGTCGGAACAGGAGAGCGCACGAGGGAGCTTCCAGGGGGAAA
CGCCTGGTATCTTTATAGTCCTGTCGGGTTTCGCCACCTCTGACTTGAGCGTCGATTTTTGTGATGCTCG
TCAGGGGGGCGGAGCCTATGGAAAAACGCCAGCAACGCGGCCTTTTTACGGTTCCTGGCCTTTTGCTGGC
CTTTTGCTCACATGTTCTTTCCTGCGTTATCCCCTGATTCTGTGGATAACCGTATTACCGCCTTTGAGTG
AGCTGATACCGCTCGCCGCAGCCGAACGACCGAGCGCAGCGAGTCAGTGAGCGAGGAAGCGGAAGAGCGC
CCAATACGCAAACCGCCTCTCCCCGCGCGTTGGCCGATTCATTAATCACTCTGTGGTCTCAGCTTTTGTC
TTCGCAGCTGGCACGACAGGTTTCCCGACTGGAAAGCGGGCAGTGAGCGCAACGCAATTAATGTGAGTTA
GCTCACTCATTAGGCACCCCAGGCTTTACACTTTATGCTTCCGGCTCGTATGTTGTGTGGAATTGTGAGC
GGATAACAATTTCACACAGGAAACAGCTATGACCATGATTACGCCAAGCTTGCATGCCTGCAGGTCGACT
CTAGAGGATCCCCGGGTACCGAGCTCGAATTCACTGGCCGTCGTTTTACAACGTCGTGACTGGGAAAACC
CTGGCGTTACCCAACTTAATCGCCTTGCAGCACATCCCCCTTTCGCCAGCTGGCGTAATAGCGAAGAGGC
CCGCACCGATCGCCCTTCCCAACAGTTGCGCAGCCTGAATGGCGAATGGCGCCTGATGCGGTATTTTCTC
CTTACGCATCTGTGCGGTATTTCACACCGCATATGGTGCACTCTCAGTACAATCTGCTCTGATGCCGCAT
AGTTAAGCCAGCCCCGACACTCGCCAACACCCGCTGACGCGCCCTGACGGGCTTGTCTGCTCCCGGCATC
CGCTTACAGACAAGCTGTGACGAAGACAACGCTTGAGACCACGAA
Features (pLannotate 1.2.2; 12 found; start..end, strand, type, name):
    110..214     +  promoter       AmpR promoter: bla
    205..285     -  CDS            int (fragment): INT2_ECOLX - Protein inferred from homology: Swiss-Prot protein existence level 3. Putative integrase believed to be involved in the insertion of antibiotic resistance genes into plasmids and transposons. From Escherichia coli.
    371..427     +  CDS            GmR (fragment): gentamycin acetyltransferase; aacC1; confers resistance to gentamycin
    434..1222    +  CDS            aadA: S3AD_ECOLX - Experimental evidence at protein level: Swiss-Prot protein existence level 1. Mediates bacterial resistance to the antibiotics streptomycin and spectinomycin. From Escherichia coli.
   1396..1984    +  rep_origin     ori: high-copy-number ColE1/pMB1/pBR322/pUC origin of replication
   2167..2283    +  CDS            lacI (fragment): LACI_ECOLI - Experimental evidence at protein level: Swiss-Prot protein existence level 1. Repressor of the lactose operon. Binds allolactose as an inducer. From Escherichia coli (strain K12).
   2299..2320    +  protein_bind   CAP binding site: CAP binding activates transcription in the presence of cAMP. E. coli catabolite activator protein
   2335..2365    +  promoter       lac promoter: promoter for the E. coli lac operon
   2373..2389    +  protein_bind   lac operator: The lac repressor binds to the lac operator to inhibit transcription in E. coli. This inhibition can be relieved by adding lactose or isopropyl-β-D-thiogalactopyranoside (IPTG). lac repressor encoded by lacI
   2426..2482    -  misc_feature   MCS: pUC18/19 multiple cloning site
   2479..2636    +  CDS            lacZα (fragment): LacZα fragment of β-galactosidase; lacZ fragment
   2642..2741    -  misc_feature   bom (fragment): basis of mobility region from pBR322
