[The description below was written by a language model from this plasmid's Addgene catalogue record and pLannotate feature annotations shown in this document.]
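Description:
pICH41276 is an empty level 0 cloning vector from a modular cloning system for the standardized assembly of multigene constructs. It is a self-made, pUC19-derived plasmid for use in E. coli and carries no insert. The vector type is otherwise unspecified in the record. The backbone is listed as 2,247 bp, while the depositor's full sequence is 2,845 nt; the difference probably corresponds to the lacZα selection cassette, though the record does not say so.

Propagation relies on a high-copy ColE1/pMB1/pUC origin of replication. Selection is by spectinomycin through an aadA gene, which mediates resistance to streptomycin and spectinomycin and lies downstream of an annotated AmpR (bla) promoter. Short fragments of an integron integrase and a gentamicin acetyltransferase gene flank this region. They appear to be non-functional remnants of the source from which the resistance cassette was taken, as are a lacI fragment and a partial bom region elsewhere in the backbone.

The working part of the vector is a lacZα cassette consisting of a CAP binding site, lac promoter, lac operator, a pUC18/19 multiple cloning site and a lacZα fragment. It is listed as the selectable marker and provides blue/white screening: when an incoming part replaces the cassette, alpha-complementation is lost and recombinant colonies are white. In hierarchical assembly schemes of this kind, level 0 vectors hold individual basic parts such as promoters, coding sequences or terminators, which are later combined into transcription units and multigene constructs. The record does not annotate the type IIS restriction sites or fusion overhangs, so it does not show which class of part this acceptor is meant to receive.
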