Addgene plasmid #47994: pICH41276
Purpose: (Empty Backbone)
Depositing lab: Sylvestre Marillonnet. Depositing organization: Leibniz Institute of Plant Biochemistry (IPB). Publication: A modular cloning system for standardized assembly of multigene constructs. Weber E, Engler C, Gruetzner R, Werner S, Marillonnet S. PLoS One. 2011 Feb 18;6(2):e16765. doi: 10.1371/journal.pone.0016765. PubMed 21364738.
Backbone
  Vector backbone: pUC19-derived
  Backbone manufacturer: self-made
  Backbone size (bp): 2247
  Vector type: Unspecified
  Selectable markers: LacZ alpha
Growth in bacteria
  Bacterial resistance: Spectinomycin, 50 μg/mL
  Growth temperature: 37°C
  Growth strain: DH10B
  Copy number: High Copy
Gene/Insert
  Gene/Insert name: None
Terms and licenses: Academic/Nonprofit Terms; Industry Terms: Not Available to Industry
Depositor comments: level 0 cloning vector
How to cite: pICH41276 was a gift from Sylvestre Marillonnet (Addgene plasmid # 47994 ; http://n2t.net/addgene:47994 ; RRID:Addgene_47994)
