>Addgene plasmid #47994 | pICH41276 | addgene partial sequence | sequence record 70994 | MoCloF 5'-agcgaggaagcggaagagcg-3'
CGCCTCTCCCCGCGCGTTGGCCGATTCATTAATCACTCTGTGGTCTCAGCTTTTGTCTTCGCAGCTGGCA
CGACAGGTTTCCCGACTGGAAAGCGGGCAGTGAGCGCAACGCAATTAATGTGAGTTAGCTCACTCATTAG
GCACCCCAGGCTTTACACTTTATGCTTCCGGCTCGTATGTTGTGTGGAATTGTGAGCGGATAACAATTTC
ACACAGGAAACAGCTATGACCATGATTACGCCAAGCTTGCATGCCTGCAGGTCGACTCTAGAGGATCCCC
GGGTACCGAGCTCGAATTCACTGGCCGTCGTTTTACAACGTCGTGACTGGGAAAACCCTGGCGTTACCCA
ACTTAATCGCCTTGCAGCACATCCCCCTTTCGCCAGCTGGCGTAATAGCGAAGAGGCCCGCACCGATCGC
CCTTCCCAACAGTTGCGCAGCCTGAATGGCGAATGGCGCCTGATGCGGTATTTTCTCCTTACGCATCTGT
GCGGTATTTCACACCGCATATGGTGCACTCTCAGTACAATCTGCTCTGATGCCGCATAGTTAAGCCAGCC
CCGACACTCGCCAACACCCGCTGACGCGCCCTGACGGGCTTGTCTGCTCCCGGCATCCGCTTACAGACAA
GCTGTGACGAAGACAACGCTTGAGACCACGAAGTGGCTCTTCAGTGGACGAAAGGGCCTCGTGATACGCC
TATTTTTATAGGTTAATGTCATGATAATAATGGTTTCTTAGACGTCAGGTGGCACTTTTCGGGGAAATGT
GCGCGGAACCCCTATTTGTTTATTTTTCTAAATACATTCAAATATGTATCCGCTCATGAGACAATAACCC
TGATAAATGCTTCAATAATATTGAAAAAGGAAGAGTATGCGCTCACGCAACTGGTCCAGAACCTTGACCG
AACGCAGCGGTGGTAACGGCGCAGTGGCGGTTTTCATGGCTTGTTATGACTGTTTTTTTGGGGTACAGTC
TATGCCTCGGGCATCCAAGCAGCAAGCGCGTTACGCCGTGGGTCGATGTTTGATGTTATGGAGCAGCAAC
GATGTTACGCAGCAGGGCAGTCGCCCTAAAACAAAGTTAAACATCATGAGGGAAGCGGTGATCGCCGAA
